>Addgene plasmid #235544 | pTRIP-SFFV-tagBFP-2A-FLAG-coORF63 | addgene full sequence | sequence record 470157 | Addgene NGS Result
ACATAATTGGACAAACTACCTACAGAGATTTAAAGCTCTAAGGTAAATATAAAATTTTTAAGTGTATAAT
GTGTTAAACTACTGATTCTAATTGTTTGTGTATTTTAGATTCCAACCTATGGAACTGATGAATGGGAGCA
GTGGTGGAATGCCTTTAATGAGGAAAACCTGTTTTGCTCAGAAGAAATGCCATCTAGTGATGATGAGGCT
ACTGCTGACTCTCAACATTCTACTCCTCCAAAAAAGAAGAGAAAGGTAGAAGACCCCAAGGACTTTCCTT
CAGAATTGCTAAGTTTTTTGAGTCATGCTGTGTTTAGTAATAGAACTCTTGCTTGCTTTGCTATTTACAC
CACAAAGGAAAAAGCTGCACTGCTATACAAGAAAATTATGGAAAAATATTCTGTAACCTTTATAAGTAGG
CATAACAGTTATAATCATAACATACTGTTTTTTCTTACTCCACACAGGCATAGAGTGTCTGCTATTAATA
ACTATGCTCAAAAATTGTGTACCTTTAGCTTTTTAATTTGTAAAGGGGTTAATAAGGAATATTTGATGTA
TAGTGCCTTGACTAGAGATCATAATCAGCCATACCACATTTGTAGAGGTTTTACTTGCTTTAAAAAACCT
CCCACACCTCCCCCTGAACCTGAAACATAAAATGAATGCAATTGTTGTTGTTAACTTGTTTATTGCAGCT
TATAATGGTTACAAATAAAGCAATAGCATCACAAATTTCACAAATAAAGCATTTTTTTCACTGCATTCTA
GTTGTGGTTTGTCCAAACTCATCAATGTATCTTATCATGTCTGGATCAACTGGATAACTCAAGCTAACCA
AAATCATCCCAAACTTCCCACCCCATACCCTATTACCACTGCCAATTACCTGTGGTTTCATTTACTCTAA
ACCTGTGATTCCTCTGAATTATTTTCATTTTAAAGAAATTGTATTTGTTAAATATGTACTACAAACTTAG
TAGTTGGAAGGGCTAATTCACTCCCAAAGAAGACAAGATATCCTTGATCTGTGGATCTACCACACACAAG
GCTACTTCCCTGATTAGCAGAACTACACACCAGGGCCAGGGGTCAGATATCCACTGACCTTTGGATGGTG
CTACAAGCTAGTACCAGTTGAGCCAGATAAGGTAGAAGAGGCCAATAAAGGAGAGAACACCAGCTTGTTA
CACCCTGTGAGCCTGCATGGGATGGATGACCCGGAGAGAGAAGTGTTAGAGTGGAGGTTTGACAGCCGCC
TAGCATTTCATCACGTGGCCCGAGAGCTGCATCCGGAGTACTTCAAGAACTGCTGATATCGAGCTTGCTA
CAAGGGACTTTCCGCTGGGGACTTTCCAGGGAGGCGTGGCCTGGGCGGGACTGGGGAGTGGCGAGCCCTC
AGATCCTGCATATAAGCAGCTGCTTTTTGCCTGTACTGGGTCTCTCTGGTTAGACCAGATCTGAGCCTGG
GAGCTCTCTGGCTAACTAGGGAACCCACTGCTTAAGCCTCAATAAAGCTTGCCTTGAGTGCTTCAAGTAG
TGTGTGCCCGTCTGTTGTGTGACTCTGGTAACTAGAGATCCCTCAGACCCTTTTAGTCAGTGTGGAAAAT
CTCTAGCAGTGGCGCCCGAACAGGGACTTGAAAGCGAAAGGGAAACCAGAGGAGCTCTCTCGACGCAGGA
CTCGGCTTGCTGAAGCGCGCACGGCAAGAGGCGAGGGGCGGCGACTGGTGAGTACGCCAAAAATTTTGAC
TAGCGGAGGCTAGAAGGAGAGAGATGGGTGCGAGAGCGTCAGTATTAAGCGGGGGAGAATTAGATCGCGA
TGGGAAAAAATTCGGTTAAGGCCAGGGGGAAAGAAAAAATATAAATTAAAACATATAGTATGGGCAAGCA
GGGAGCTAGAACGATTCGCAGTTAATCCTGGCCTGTTAGAAACATCAGAAGGCTGTAGACAAATACTGGG
ACAGCTACAACCATCCCTTCAGACAGGATCAGAAGAACTTAGATCATTATATAATACAGTAGCAACCCTC
TATTGTGTGCATCAAAGGATAGAGATAAAAGACACCAAGGAAGCTTTAGACAAGATAGAGGAAGAGCAAA
ACAAAAGTAAGACCACCGCACAGCAAGCGGCCGCTGATCTTCAGACCTGGAGGAGGAGATATGAGGGACA
ATTGGAGAAGTGAATTATATAAATATAAAGTAGTAAAAATTGAACCATTAGGAGTAGCACCCACCAAGGC
AAAGAGAAGAGTGGTGCAGAGAGAAAAAAGAGCAGTGGGAATAGGAGCTTTGTTCCTTGGGTTCTTGGGA
GCAGCAGGAAGCACTATGGGCGCAGCGTCAATGACGCTGACGGTACAGGCCAGACAATTATTGTCTGGTA
TAGTGCAGCAGCAGAACAATTTGCTGAGGGCTATTGAGGCGCAACAGCATCTGTTGCAACTCACAGTCTG
GGGCATCAAGCAGCTCCAGGCAAGAATCCTGGCTGTGGAAAGATACCTAAAGGATCAACAGCTCCTGGGG
ATTTGGGGTTGCTCTGGAAAACTCATTTGCACCACTGCTGTGCCTTGGAATGCTAGTTGGAGTAATAAAT
CTCTGGAACAGATTTGGAATCACACGACCTGGATGGAGTGGGACAGAGAAATTAACAATTACACAAGCTT
AATACACTCCTTAATTGAAGAATCGCAAAACCAGCAAGAAAAGAATGAACAAGAATTATTGGAATTAGAT
AAATGGGCAAGTTTGTGGAATTGGTTTAACATAACAAATTGGCTGTGGTATATAAAATTATTCATAATGA
TAGTAGGAGGCTTGGTAGGTTTAAGAATAGTTTTTGCTGTACTTTCTATAGTGAATAGAGTTAGGCAGGG
ATATTCACCATTATCGTTTCAGACCCACCTCCCAACCCCGAGGGGACCCGACAGGCCCGAAGGAATAGAA
GAAGAAGGTGGAGAGAGAGACAGAGACAGATCCATTCGATTAGTGAACGGATCTCGACGGTATCGCCGAA
TTCACAAATGGCAGTATTCATCCACAATTTTAAAAGAAAAGGGGGGATTGGGGGGTACAGTGCAGGGGAA
AGAATAGTAGACATAATAGCAACAGACATACAAACTAAAGAATTACAAAAACAAATTACAAAAATTCAAA
ATTTTCGGGTTTATTACAGGGACAGCAGAGATCCACTTTGGCTGATACGCGTCTGCAGCCCCGATAAAAT
AAAAGATTTTATTTAGTCTCCAGAAAAAGGGGGGAATGAAAGACCCCACCTGTAGGTTTGGCAAGCTAGC
TGCAGTAACGCCATTTTGCAAGGCATGGAAAAATACCAAACCAAGAATAGAGAAGTTCAGATCAAGGGCG
GGTACATGAAAATAGCTAACGTTGGGCCAAACAGGATATCTGCGGTGAGCAGTTTCGGCCCCGGCCCGGG
GCCAAGAACAGATGGTCACCGCAGTTTCGGCCCCGGCCCGAGGCCAAGAACAGATGGTCCCCAGATATGG
CCCAACCCTCAGCAGTTTCTTAAGACCCATCAGATGTTTCCAGGCTCCCCCAAGGACCTGAAATGACCCT
GCGCCTTATTTGAATTAACCAATCAGCCTGCTTCTCGCTTCTGTTCGCGCGCTTCTGCTTCCCGAGCTCT
ATAAAAGAGCTCACAACCCCTCACTCGGCGCGCCAGTCCTCCGACAGACTGAGTCGCCCGGGCCGCGGGC
TAGCGCCACCATGAGCGAGCTGATTAAGGAGAACATGCACATGAAGCTGTACATGGAGGGCACCGTGGAC
AACCATCACTTCAAGTGCACATCCGAGGGCGAAGGCAAGCCCTACGAGGGCACCCAGACCATGAGAATCA
AGGTGGTCGAGGGCGGCCCTCTCCCCTTCGCCTTCGACATCCTGGCTACTAGCTTCCTCTACGGCAGCAA
GACCTTCATCAACCACACCCAGGGCATCCCCGACTTCTTCAAGCAGTCCTTCCCTGAGGGCTTCACATGG
GAGAGAGTCACCACATACGAAGACGGGGGCGTGCTGACCGCTACCCAGGACACCAGCCTCCAGGACGGCT
GCCTCATCTACAACGTCAAGATCAGAGGGGTGAACTTCACATCCAACGGCCCTGTGATGCAGAAGAAAAC
ACTCGGCTGGGAGGCCTTCACCGAGACGCTGTACCCCGCTGACGGCGGCCTGGAAGGCAGAAACGACATG
GCCCTGAAGCTCGTGGGCGGGAGCCATCTGATCGCAAACGCCAAGACCACATATAGATCCAAGAAACCCG
CTAAGAACCTCAAGATGCCTGGCGTCTACTATGTGGACTACAGACTGGAAAGAATCAAGGAGGCCAACAA
CGAGACCTACGTCGAGCAGCACGAGGTGGCAGTGGCCAGATACTGCGACCTCCCTAGCAAACTGGGGCAC
AAGCTTAATGGAAGCGGAGCTACTAACTTCAGCCTGCTGAAGCAGGCTGGAGACGTGGAGGAGAACCCTG
GACCTGGATCCACTAGTGCCACCATGGATTATAAGGATGACGATGACAAGGCTACAGTCGCTGAAAGATG
TCCCATATGTCTTGAAGATCCATCTAATTATAGTATGGCTTTGCCCTGTCTCCACGCCTTTTGTTATGTC
TGCATCACCAGGTGGATCAGGCAGAATCCAACTTGCCCCCTGTGTAAGGTCCCAGTTGAGTCAGTTGTAC
ATACAATTGAATCTGATTCTGAATTCAAGGAGACCAAAGTCTCCGTAGATTTCGATTACGATAGTGAAGA
GGATGAGGATTCTTTCGAAGGACAGTTCCTTGCGGTAGACAGCGGTGACGCCCCTGCAAACATATCCGCC
TGGAATGGCCCAATGGCCTTCGTCCCACTTAATGCCAACGGCACAGCAGGCGCACCTAGACTCCAACCCC
TCGTTGATTGGCTCGTAGAGCGATTAGATCAACTGTTTGAAACACCCGAACTGGCTCTCGTAATGCGAAA
TATAGTGATGGACACCTTGTGTGAACACGGGTGCAATGAAGAGGAACTGACCAGGCAATTCTGGCCCATG
TTCCATGAGGATACCGTTCCTTTCGTTACCGACCTGATTGTTCAGGCCGAGCTCTGTGTCGCAAGCCGGC
CAATACTCCCTATCGCACGGGGCCGCGGAGTGGAGTATATCGATAGTAGCTCTTCTTCTAGTAGCTCCGA
AGAGGAGACCGATAGTGATATCGAAGTAGATCCAAATAATCTGACAGATCCCGAGGACACAAGTGACGAG
ACATCAACCGATAACAGCAGTGCACAAGCCCCACGACAGGAAGATTCTCGACCCGCCCGGGCTAGACCTG
GACCCCCTACTCGCGGTAGGCGGCGCGGCCGCCGCCCAGCAGCACCCGGCCCTGCATCCAGGCGATCTGC
GCGGCTCCGTAGGCGTCAACCGAGGACAAATAGTAGAACTAATGGCGGTGATAATGGTGAGATCATCGAT
CTGACCCTCGATTCTGACGGTGATACAGAGCCCGCAGACGTGTCCGGTTCTCTCAACACGACTGACCAAC
CTGTCCTGATTCCGGATGAAGAGGAAGCCGCCCCAGCCAGCCCGCACACCAGTAGTAATAGCGCTATCAT
ATGTTTGGTATCAGAGTTGACCCCAGAATCCGAGGAGCCACCTAGAGATCAGCCTGTAGCGCCTTCAGGA
TCATCCGCAGGAGAACGCCCTATGAGGCCACGATGTTCTCTCAGGGAATTCGCAAGGCGCTTTATGGCCT
TGGCCCCAAGGGATAGTAGCACATCTGAGGCAGCCGGTCCTTCTAGGTTGGGCGCCGGGCCACGGGCCAC
CGAACCATTTAGTGTCGCCGTGGTGCTGGTGGATCGGAGTTCAGAAGGTGCCGGACTCTTCGGCGGCCGA
TTTGCCCAACATGTCAGACGCCGTACAGAAGACGAGTCTGCGCGGAGAAGAGGAAACGTACTGTTGCGCC
CCAGGAGACAATCAGTCCCACCAGTACCTTATCCCGATATCGCCAGCACTTCACCTCTGATACGCCAGGG
CGGACAACGGGTGCGAGATCTCCAGCGAGCCTTCCAAACCCAACCAGCCGAGCCGGAAGAAATGAGGTGC
CCTCATAATTGTCAGCGTTATAGGCGAAATCAGTAGCTCGAGACCTAGAAAAACATGGAGCAATCACAAG
TAGCAATACAGCAGCTACCAATGCTGATTGTGCCTGGCTAGAAGCACAAGAGGAGGAGGAGGTGGGTTTT
CCAGTCACACCTCAGGTACCTTTAAGACCAATGACTTACAAGGCAGCTGTAGATCTTAGCCACTTTTTAA
AAGAAAAGGGGGGACTGGAAGGGCTAATTCACTCCCAACGAAGACAAAATCGTCGAGAGATGCTGCATAT
AAGCAGCTGCTTTTTGCTTGTACTGGGTCTCTCTGGTTAGACCAGATCTGAGCCTGGGAGCTCTCTGGCT
AACTAGGGAACCCACTGCTTAAGCCTCAATAAAGCTTGCCTTGAGTGCTTCAAGTAGTGTGTGCCCGTCT
GTTGTGTGACTCTGGTAACTAGAGATCCCTCAGACCCTTTTAGTCAGTGTGGAAAATCTCTAGCAGTAGT
AGTTCATGTCATCTTATTATTCAGTATTTATAACTTGCAAAGAAATGAATATCAGAGAGTGAGAGGCCTT
GACATTATAATAGATTTAGCAGGAATTGAACTAGGAGTGGAGCACACAGGCAAAGCTGCAGAAGTACTTG
GAAGAAGCCACCAGAGATACTCACGATTCTGCACATACCTGGCTAATCCCAGATCCTAAGGATTACATTA
AGTTTACTAACATTTATATAATGATTTATAGTTTAAAGTATAAACTTATCTAATTTACTATTCTGACAGA
TATTAATTAATCCTCAAATATCATAAGAGATGATTACTATTATCCCCATTTAACACAAGAGGAAACTGAG
AGGGAAAGATGTTGAAGTAATTTTCCCACAATTACAGCATCCGTTAGTTACGACTCTATGATCTTCTGAC
ACAAATTCCATTTACTCCTCACCCTATGACTCAGTCGAATATATCAAAGTTATGGACATTATGCTAAGTA
ACAAATTACCCTTTTATATAGTAAATACTGAGTAGATTGAGAGAAGAAATTGTTTGCAAACCTGAATAGC
TTCAAGAAGAAGAGAAGTGAGGATAAGAATAACAGTTGTCATTTAACAAGTTTTAACAAGTAACTTGGTT
AGAAAGGGATTCAAATGCATAAAGCAAGGGATAAATTTTTCTGGCAACAAGACTATACAATATAACCTTA
AATATGACTTCAAATAATTGTTGGAACTTGATAAAACTAATTAAATATTATTGAAGATTATCAATATTAT
AAATGTAATTTACTTTTAAAAAGGGAACATAGAAATGTGTATCATTAGAGTAGAAAACAATCCTTATTAT
CACAATTTGTCAAAACAAGTTTGTTATTAACACAAGTAGAATACTGCATTCAATTAAGTTGACTGCAGAT
TTTGTGTTTTGTTAAAATTAGAAAGAGATAACAACAATTTGAATTATTGAAAGTAACATGTAAATAGTTC
TACATACGTTCTTTTGACATCTTGTTCAATCATTGATCGAAGTTCTTTATCTTGGAAGAATTTGTTCCAA
AGACTCTGAAATAAGGAAAACAATCTATTATATAGTCTCACACCTTTGTTTTACTTTTAGTGATTTCAAT
TTAATAATGTAAATGGTTAAAATTTATTCTTCTCTGAGATCATTTCACATTGCAGATAGAAAACCTGAGA
CTGGGGTAATTTTTATTAAAATCTAATTTAATCTCAGAAACACATCTTTATTCTAACATCAATTTTTCCA
GTTTGATATTATCATATAAAGTCAGCCTTCCTCATCTGCAGGTTCCACAACAAAAATCCAACCAACTGTG
GATCAAAAATATTGGGAAAAAATTAAAAATAGCAATACAACAATAAAAAAATACAAATCAGAAAAACAGC
ACAGTATAACAACTTTATTTAGCATTTACAATCTATTAGGTATTATAAGTAATCTAGCCAGATCCTCTAC
GCCGGACGCATCGTGGCCGGCATCACCGGCGCCACAGGTGCGGTTGCTGGCGCCTATATCGCCGACATCA
CCGATGGGGAAGATCGGGCTCGCCACTTCGGGCTCATGAGCGCTTGTTTCGGCGTGGGTATGGTGGCAGG
CCCCGTGGCCGGGGGACTGTTGGGCGCCATCTCCTTGCATGCACCATTCCTTGCGGCGGCGGTGCTCAAC
GGCCTCAACCTACTACTGGGCTGCTTCCTAATGCAGGAGTCGCATAAGGGAGAGCGTCGAATGGTGCACT
CTCAGTACAATCTGCTCTGATGCCGCATAGTTAAGCCAGCCCCGACACCCGCCAACACCCGCTGACGCGC
CCTGACGGGCTTGTCTGCTCCCGGCATCCGCTTACAGACAAGCTGTGACCGTCTCCGGGAGCTGCATGTG
TCAGAGGTTTTCACCGTCATCACCGAAACGCGCGAGACGAAAGGGCCTCGTGATACGCCTATTTTTATAG
GTTAATGTCATGATAATAATGGTTTCTTAGACGTCAGGTGGCACTTTTCGGGGAAATGTGCGCGGAACCC
CTATTTGTTTATTTTTCTAAATACATTCAAATATGTATCCGCTCATGAGACAATAACCCTGATAAATGCT
TCAATAATATTGAAAAAGGAAGAGTATGAGTATTCAACATTTCCGTGTCGCCCTTATTCCCTTTTTTGCG
GCATTTTGCCTTCCTGTTTTTGCTCACCCAGAAACGCTGGTGAAAGTAAAAGATGCTGAAGATCAGTTGG
GTGCACGAGTGGGTTACATCGAACTGGATCTCAACAGCGGTAAGATCCTTGAGAGTTTTCGCCCCGAAGA
ACGTTTTCCAATGATGAGCACTTTTAAAGTTCTGCTATGTGGCGCGGTATTATCCCGTATTGACGCCGGG
CAAGAGCAACTCGGTCGCCGCATACACTATTCTCAGAATGACTTGGTTGAGTACTCACCAGTCACAGAAA
AGCATCTTACGGATGGCATGACAGTAAGAGAATTATGCAGTGCTGCCATAACCATGAGTGATAACACTGC
GGCCAACTTACTTCTGACAACGATCGGAGGACCGAAGGAGCTAACCGCTTTTTTGCACAACATGGGGGAT
CATGTAACTCGCCTTGATCGTTGGGAACCGGAGCTGAATGAAGCCATACCAAACGACGAGCGTGACACCA
CGATGCCTGTAGCAATGGCAACAACGTTGCGCAAACTATTAACTGGCGAACTACTTACTCTAGCTTCCCG
GCAACAATTAATAGACTGGATGGAGGCGGATAAAGTTGCAGGACCACTTCTGCGCTCGGCCCTTCCGGCT
GGCTGGTTTATTGCTGATAAATCTGGAGCCGGTGAGCGTGGGTCTCGCGGTATCATTGCAGCACTGGGGC
CAGATGGTAAGCCCTCCCGTATCGTAGTTATCTACACGACGGGGAGTCAGGCAACTATGGATGAACGAAA
TAGACAGATCGCTGAGATAGGTGCCTCACTGATTAAGCATTGGTAACTGTCAGACCAAGTTTACTCATAT
ATACTTTAGATTGATTTAAAACTTCATTTTTAATTTAAAAGGATCTAGGTGAAGATCCTTTTTGATAATC
TCATGACCAAAATCCCTTAACGTGAGTTTTCGTTCCACTGAGCGTCAGACCCCGTAGAAAAGATCAAAGG
ATCTTCTTGAGATCCTTTTTTTCTGCGCGTAATCTGCTGCTTGCAAACAAAAAAACCACCGCTACCAGCG
GTGGTTTGTTTGCCGGATCAAGAGCTACCAACTCTTTTTCCGAAGGTAACTGGCTTCAGCAGAGCGCAGA
TACCAAATACTGTTCTTCTAGTGTAGCCGTAGTTAGGCCACCACTTCAAGAACTCTGTAGCACCGCCTAC
ATACCTCGCTCTGCTAATCCTGTTACCAGTGGCTGCTGCCAGTGGCGATAAGTCGTGTCTTACCGGGTTG
GACTCAAGACGATAGTTACCGGATAAGGCGCAGCGGTCGGGCTGAACGGGGGGTTCGTGCACACAGCCCA
GCTTGGAGCGAACGACCTACACCGAACTGAGATACCTACAGCGTGAGCTATGAGAAAGCGCCACGCTTCC
CGAAGGGAGAAAGGCGGACAGGTATCCGGTAAGCGGCAGGGTCGGAACAGGAGAGCGCACGAGGGAGCTT
CCAGGGGGAAACGCCTGGTATCTTTATAGTCCTGTCGGGTTTCGCCACCTCTGACTTGAGCGTCGATTTT
TGTGATGCTCGTCAGGGGGGCGGAGCCTATGGAAAAACGCCAGCAACGCGGCCTTTTTACGGTTCCTGGC
CTTTTGCTGGCCTTTTGCTCACATGTTCTTTCCTGCGTTATCCCCTGATTCTGTGGATAACCGTATTACC
GCCTTTGAGTGAGCTGATACCGCTCGCCGCAGCCGAACGACCGAGCGCAGCGAGTCAGTGAGCGAGGAAG
CGGAAGAGCGCCCAATACGCAAACCGCCTCTCCCCGCGCGTTGGCCGATTCATTAATGCAGCTGTGGAAT
GTGTGTCAGTTAGGGTGTGGAAAGTCCCCAGGCTCCCCAGCAGGCAGAAGTATGCAAAGCATGCATCTCA
ATTAGTCAGCAACCAGGTGTGGAAAGTCCCCAGGCTCCCCAGCAGGCAGAAGTATGCAAAGCATGCATCT
CAATTAGTCAGCAACCATAGTCCCGCCCCTAACTCCGCCCATCCCGCCCCTAACTCCGCCCAGTTCCGCC
CATTCTCCGCCCCATGGCTGACTAATTTTTTTTATTTATGCAGAGGCCGAGGCCGCCTCGGCCTCTGAGC
TATTCCAGAAGTAGTGAGGAGGCTTTTTTGGAGGCCTAGGCTTTTGCAAAAAGCTTGGACACAAGACAGG
CTTGCGAGATATGTTTGAGAATACCACTTTATCCCGCGTCAGGGAGAGGCAGTGCGTAAAAAGACGCGGA
CTCATGTGAAATACTGGTTTTTAGTGCGCCAGATCTCTATAATCTCGCGCAACCTATTTTCCCCTCGAAC
ACTTTTTAAGCCGTAGATAAACAGGCTGGGACACTTCACATGAGCGAAAAATACATCGTCACCTGGGACA
TGTTGCAGATCCATGCACGTAAACTCGCAAGCCGACTGATGCCTTCTGAACAATGGAAAGGCATTATTGC
CGTAAGCCGTGGCGGTCTGTACCGGGTGCGTTACTGGCGCGTGAACTGGGTATTCGTCATGTCGATACCG
TTTGTATTTCCAGCTACGATCACGACAACCAGCGCGAGCTTAAAGTGCTGAAACGCGCAGAAGGCGATGG
CGAAGGCTTCATCGTTATTGATGACCTGGTGGATACCGGTGGTACTGCGGTTGCGATTCGTGAAATGTAT
CCAAAAGCGCACTTTGTCACCATCTTCGCAAAACCGGCTGGTCGTCCGCTGGTTGATGACTATGTTGTTG
ATATCCCGCAAGATACCTGGATTGAACAGCCGTGGGATATGGGCGTCGTATTCGTCCCGCCAATCTCCGG
TCGCTAATCTTTTCAACGCCTGGCACTGCCGGGCGTTGTTCTTTTTAACTTCAGGCGGGTTACAATAGTT
TCCAGTAAGTATTCTGGAGGCTGCATCCATGACACAGGCAAACCTGAGCGAAACCCTGTTCAAACCCCGC
TTTAAACATCCTGAAACCTCGACGCTAGTCCGCCGCTTTAATCACGGCGCACAACCGCCTGTGCAGTCGG
CCCTTGATGGTAAAACCATCCCTCACTGGTATCGCATGATTAACCGTCTGATGTGGATCTGGCGCGGCAT
TGACCCACGCGAAATCCTCGACGTCCAGGCACGTATTGTGATGAGCGATGCCGAACGTACCGACGATGAT
TTATACGATACGGTGATTGGCTACCGTGGCGGCAACTGGATTTATGAGTGGGCCCCGGATCTTTGTGAAG
GAACCTTACTTCTGTGGTGTG
Features (pLannotate 1.2.2; 31 found; start..end, strand, type, name):
     43..108     +  intron         small t intron: SV40 (simian virus 40) small t antigen intron
    238..258     +  CDS            SV40 NLS: nuclear localization signal of SV40 (simian virus 40) large T antigen
    577..660     +  CDS            large T antigen (fragment): large T antigen from SV40 (simian virus 40)
    683..817     +  polyA_signal   SV40 poly(A) signal: SV40 polyadenylation signal
    984..1313    +  CDS            nef (fragment): NEF_HV1BR - Experimental evidence at protein level: Swiss-Prot protein existence level 1. Extracellular Nef protein targets CD4(+) T-lymphocytes for apoptosis by interacting with CXCR4 surface receptors (PubMed:14990729). From Human immunodeficiency virus type 1 group M subtype B (isolate BRU/LAI) (HIV-1).
   1361..1618    +  LTR            5' LTR (truncated): truncated 5' long terminal repeat (LTR) from HIV-1
   1665..1790    +  misc_feature   HIV-1 Ψ: packaging signal of human immunodeficiency virus type 1
   1774..2137    +  CDS            HIV-1 gag (fragment): gag protein from human immunodeficiency virus 1; gag
   2283..2516    +  misc_feature   RRE: The Rev response element (RRE) of HIV-1 allows for Rev-dependent mRNA export from the nucleus to the cytoplasm.
   2893..2993    +  CDS            Rev (fragment): human immunodeficiency virus 1 (HIV-1) Rev protein; rev; enhances nuclear export of unspliced and incompletely spliced viral mRNAs
   3038..3155    +  misc_feature   cPPT/CTS: central polypurine tract and central termination sequence of HIV-1
   3295..3702    +  promoter       SFFV promoter: spleen focus-forming virus long terminal repeat (LTR) promoter
   3721..4419    +  CDS            TagBFP: TagBFP is a basic (constitutively fluorescent) blue fluorescent protein published in 2008, derived from Entacmaea quadricolor. It is reported to be a very rapidly-maturing monomer with very low acid sensitivity.
   4513..4530    +  CDS            3xFLAG (fragment): three tandem FLAG® epitope tags, followed by an enterokinase cleavage site
   4531..6123    +  CDS            63: ICP0_EHV1B - Experimental evidence at protein level: Swiss-Prot protein existence level 1. Evades nuclear antiviral defenses triggered by dsDNA viruses. Acts during the initial stages of lytic infection and the reactivation of latent viral genome. Prevents the antiviral effect of nuclear bodies by degrading host PML and SP100. From Equine herpesvirus 1 (strain Ab4p) (EHV-1) (Equine abortion virus).
   6120..6314    +  CDS            nef (fragment): NEF_HV1Z2 - Experimental evidence at protein level: Swiss-Prot protein existence level 1. Extracellular Nef protein targets CD4(+) T-lymphocytes for apoptosis by interacting with CXCR4 surface receptors. From Human immunodeficiency virus type 1 group M subtype D (isolate Z2/CDC-Z34) (HIV-1).
   6316..6347    +  LTR            3' LTR (ΔU3) (fragment): self-inactivating 3' long terminal repeat (LTR) from HIV-1
   6395..6575    +  LTR            5' LTR (truncated): truncated 5' long terminal repeat (LTR) from HIV-1
   7537..7635    -  CDS            TBC1D5 (fragment): TBCD5_HUMAN - Also known as KIAA0210. Experimental evidence at protein level: Swiss-Prot protein existence level 1. May act as a GTPase-activating protein (GAP) for Rab family protein(s). May act as a GAP for RAB7A. Can displace RAB7A and retromer CSC subcomplex from the endosomal membrane to the cytosol; at least retromer displacement seems to require its catalytic activity (PubMed:19531583, PubMed:20923837). Required for retrograde transport of cargo proteins from endosomes to the trans-Golgi network (TGN); the function seems to require its catalytic activity. Involved in regulation of autop
   8041..8320    +  CDS            TcR (fragment): tetracycline efflux protein; tet; confers resistance to tetracycline
   8321..8369    -  misc_feature   bom (fragment): basis of mobility region from pBR322
   8471..8506    -  CDS            rop (fragment): Rop protein, which maintains plasmids at low copy number; rop
   8601..8705    +  promoter       AmpR promoter: bla
   8706..9566    +  CDS            AmpR: β-lactamase; bla; confers resistance to ampicillin, carbenicillin, and related antibiotics
   9737..10325   +  rep_origin     ori: high-copy-number ColE1/pMB1/pBR322/pUC origin of replication
  10508..10564   +  CDS            lacI (fragment): lac repressor; lacI; The lac repressor binds to the lac operator to inhibit transcription in E. coli. This inhibition can be relieved by adding lactose or isopropyl-β-D-thiogalactopyranoside (IPTG).
  10571..10900   +  promoter       SV40 promoter: SV40 enhancer and early promoter
  11100..11219   +  CDS            gpt (fragment): XGPT_ECOLI - Also known as gpp, gxu. Experimental evidence at protein level: Swiss-Prot protein existence level 1. Purine salvage pathway enzyme that catalyzes the transfer of the ribosyl-5-phosphate group from 5-phospho-alpha-D-ribose 1- diphosphate (PRPP) to the N9 position of the 6-oxopurines guanine and xanthine to form the corresponding ribonucleotides GMP (guanosine 5'- monophosphate) and XMP (xanthosine 5'-monophosphate), with the release of PPi. To a lesser extent, also acts on hypoxanthine (PubMed:9100006, PubMed:3886014). Does not ribophosphorylate adenine (PubMed:3886014). From Esch
  11219..11554   +  CDS            gpt (fragment): XGPT_ECOLI - Also known as gpp, gxu. Experimental evidence at protein level: Swiss-Prot protein existence level 1. Purine salvage pathway enzyme that catalyzes the transfer of the ribosyl-5-phosphate group from 5-phospho-alpha-D-ribose 1- diphosphate (PRPP) to the N9 position of the 6-oxopurines guanine and xanthine to form the corresponding ribonucleotides GMP (guanosine 5'- monophosphate) and XMP (xanthosine 5'-monophosphate), with the release of PPi. To a lesser extent, also acts on hypoxanthine (PubMed:9100006, PubMed:3886014). Does not ribophosphorylate adenine (PubMed:3886014). From Esch
  11649..11954   +  CDS            frsA (fragment): FRSA_ECOLI - Also known as yafA. Experimental evidence at protein level: Swiss-Prot protein existence level 1. Catalyzes the hydrolysis of esters (PubMed:15808744). Displays esterase activity toward pNP-butyrate (PubMed:15808744). May stimulate mixed-acid fermentation by acting as a fermentation/respiration switch that down-regulates respiration and up- regulates fermentation rates (PubMed:15169777). From Escherichia coli (strain K12).
  11958..41      +  CDS            small t antigen (fragment) (across the origin): SV40 (simian virus 40) small t antigen
