[The description below was written by a language model from this plasmid's Addgene catalogue record and pLannotate feature annotations shown in this document.]
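Description:
pTRIP-SFFV-tagBFP-2A-FLAG-coORF63 is an HIV-1-derived lentiviral transfer vector of about 12 kb, built on the pTRIP-SFFV-tagBFP-2A backbone. It is propagated in E. coli through a high-copy ColE1/pUC-type origin with ampicillin selection (AmpR under its own bla promoter). The viral portion contains a truncated 5' LTR, the Ψ packaging signal with an adjoining gag fragment, the Rev response element for Rev-dependent export of the genomic RNA, the cPPT/CTS central flap that aids nuclear import of the reverse-transcribed genome, and a ΔU3 self-inactivating 3' LTR. No WPRE is annotated. The backbone also carries remnants of older vectors: an SV40 promoter with gpt fragments, an SV40 small t intron and poly(A) signal, and fragments of TcR, rop and bom. These appear to be inherited sequences rather than functional parts of the payload.

The expression cassette is driven by the spleen focus-forming virus LTR promoter, which is strong and constitutive in many mammalian cells, including hematopoietic cells. It encodes TagBFP followed by a 2A peptide, named in the construct title but not separately annotated, and then an N-terminally FLAG-tagged, codon-optimized ORF63 from equid alphaherpesvirus 1. The annotation matches ORF63 to the EHV-1 ICP0 homologue, a protein that counters nuclear antiviral defenses by degrading PML and SP100. The 2A element yields separate blue reporter and viral protein from one transcript, so transduced cells can be identified by fluorescence and ORF63 detected through FLAG. The catalogue purpose line names "coORF8", which conflicts with the plasmid name, the insert field and the sequence annotation, all of which indicate ORF63. The associated study concerns viral proteins, centromeric DNA amplification and nuclear cGAS activation.
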