Addgene plasmid #235544: pTRIP-SFFV-tagBFP-2A-FLAG-coORF63
Purpose: To express tagBFP-2A-FLAG-coORF8 (co = codon-optimized)
Depositing lab: Nicolas Manel. Depositing organization: Institut Curie. Publication: Centromeric DNA amplification triggered by viral proteins activates nuclear cGAS. Lahaye X, Tran Van P, Chakraborty C, Shmakova A, Cao NTB, Ferran H, Ait-Mohamed O, Maurin M, Waterfall JJ, Kaufer BB, Fischer P, Hennig T, Dolken L, Lomonte P, Fachinetti D, Manel N. Cell. 2025 May 29:S0092-8674(25)00556-2. doi: 10.1016/j.cell.2025.05.008. PubMed 40460826.
Backbone
  Vector backbone: pTRIP-SFFV-tagBFP-2A
  Vector type: Lentiviral
Growth in bacteria
  Bacterial resistance: Ampicillin, 100 μg/mL
  Growth temperature: 30°C
  Growth strain: NEB Stable
  Copy number: High Copy
Gene/Insert
  Gene/Insert name: ORF63
  Species: Equid alphaherpesvirus 1 (EHV-1)
  Tag / fusion protein: FLAG (N terminal on insert)
  Cloning method: Restriction Enzyme; 5′ cloning site Unknown (unknown if destroyed)
Terms and licenses: Academic/Nonprofit Terms; Industry Terms: Not Available to Industry
How to cite: pTRIP-SFFV-tagBFP-2A-FLAG-coORF63 was a gift from Nicolas Manel (Addgene plasmid # 235544 ; http://n2t.net/addgene:235544 ; RRID:Addgene_235544)
